Addgene plasmid #207954: pEndo-I-OnuI-TSM
Purpose: Expresses a fusion of the homing endonuclease I-OnuI with the thermosensitive L212P VMA1 intein. Endonuclease activity is restricted to lower temperatures.
Depositing lab: David Edgell. Depositing organization: University of Western Ontario. Publication: Intein-based thermoregulated meganucleases for containment of genetic material. Foo GW, Leichthammer CD, Saita IM, Lukas ND, Batko IZ, Heinrichs DE, Edgell DR. Nucleic Acids Res. 2024 Feb 28;52(4):2066-2077. doi: 10.1093/nar/gkad1247. PubMed 38180814.
Backbone
  Vector backbone: pACYC177
  Backbone manufacturer: New England Biolabs
  Backbone size w/o insert (bp): 2953
  Total vector size (bp): 5233
  Modifications to backbone: Inserted the I-OnuI TSM under the control of the BBa_J23108 promoter.
  Vector type: Bacterial Expression, Synthetic Biology
Growth in bacteria
  Bacterial resistance: Ampicillin, 100 μg/mL
  Growth temperature: 37°C
  Growth strain: NEB Stable
  Copy number: Low Copy
Gene/Insert
  Gene/Insert name: Thermosensitive fusion of I-OnuI and the L212P VMA1 intein. (alt name: I-OnuI TSM)
  Species: S. cerevisiae (budding yeast); O. novo-ulmi
  Insert size (bp): 2280
  Mutation: Leucine 212 changed to proline, leucine 434 in full-length fusion.
  Cloning method: Gibson Cloning
  Sequencing primers: 5′ GTCAAATGGACGAAGCAGG
Terms and licenses: Academic/Nonprofit Terms; Industry Terms: Not Available to Industry
How to cite: pEndo-I-OnuI-TSM was a gift from David Edgell (Addgene plasmid # 207954 ; http://n2t.net/addgene:207954 ; RRID:Addgene_207954)
