[The description below was written by a language model from this plasmid's Addgene catalogue record and pLannotate feature annotations shown in this document.]
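Description:
pEndo-I-OnuI-TSM is a low-copy bacterial expression plasmid built on the pACYC177 backbone and intended for synthetic biology work in E. coli. It replicates from the p15A origin, which is compatible with ColE1-type plasmids and so allows it to be maintained alongside a second plasmid. Selection is by ampicillin through the bla (AmpR) gene and its native promoter. The annotation also picks up backbone remnants typical of pACYC177: fragments of the Tn903 transposase and Tn3 tnpR resolvase genes, a short bom fragment and a small RSF-like origin match. The catalogue lists a total size of 5233 bp, whereas the sequenced record is 5441 nt; the record does not explain the difference.

The payload is a single open reading frame, the "I-OnuI TSM", in which the LAGLIDADG homing endonuclease I-OnuI from Ophiostoma novo-ulmi is interrupted by the Saccharomyces cerevisiae VMA1 intein carrying the L212P substitution (position 434 of the full-length fusion). In the feature table, two endonuclease-like segments flank the intein's 5′ and 3′ regions. These segments are auto-labelled by homology to a Podospora anserina protein and presumably correspond to the split halves of I-OnuI. Expression is constitutive from the Anderson-series promoter BBa_J23108, which the annotation tool matches as a fragment of the related J23119, followed by a T7 gene 10 ribosome binding site.

Because the mutant intein is thermosensitive, an active endonuclease presumably forms only when the intein splices out, and the record states that nuclease activity is confined to lower temperatures. The associated publication describes such thermoregulated meganucleases as tools for containment of genetic material.
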