Features (pLannotate 1.2.2; 13 found; start..end, strand, type, name):
    469..524     +  rep_origin     RSF ori (fragment): Plasmids containing the RSF 1030 origin of replication can be propagated in E. coli cells that contain additional plasmids with compatible origins.
    623..649     -  misc_feature   bom (fragment): basis of mobility region from pBR322
    914..942     +  promoter       J23119 promoter (fragment): bacterial promoter (Registry of Standard Biological Parts BBa J23119)
    974..996     +  RBS            RBS: efficient ribosome binding site from bacteriophage T7 gene 10 (Olins and Rangwala, 1989)
   1037..1672    +  CDS            YMN3_PODAN (fragment): Experimental evidence at protein level: Swiss-Prot protein existence level 1. From Podospora anserina (strain S / ATCC MYA-4624 / DSM 980 / FGSC 10383) (Pleurage anserina).
   1670..2488    +  CDS            Sce VMA intein 5' region: 5' region of the intein from the yeast Vma1 subunit of the vacuolar ATPase (Chong et al., 1998); Saccharomyces cerevisiae VMA1
   2491..3008    +  CDS            Sce VMA intein 3' region (fragment): modified 3' region of the intein from the yeast Vma1 subunit of the vacuolar ATPase (Chong et al., 1998); Saccharomyces cerevisiae VMA1; C-terminal cleavage of this intein can be induced by thiols.
   3074..3274    +  CDS            YMN3_PODAN (fragment): Experimental evidence at protein level: Swiss-Prot protein existence level 1. From Podospora anserina (strain S / ATCC MYA-4624 / DSM 980 / FGSC 10383) (Pleurage anserina).
   3432..3578    +  CDS            TRA2_ECOLX (fragment): Protein predicted: Swiss-Prot protein existence level 4. Required for transposition of transposon Tn903. From Escherichia coli.
   3566..4066    +  CDS            tnpR (fragment): TNR3_ECOLX - Experimental evidence at protein level: Swiss-Prot protein existence level 1. Resolvase catalyzes the resolution (a site-specific recombination) of the cointegrated replicon to yield the final transposition products. From Escherichia coli.
   4147..4251    +  promoter       AmpR promoter: bla
   4252..5112    +  CDS            AmpR: β-lactamase; bla; confers resistance to ampicillin, carbenicillin, and related antibiotics
   5277..381     +  rep_origin     p15A ori (across the origin): Plasmids containing the medium-copy-number p15A origin of replication can be propagated in E. coli cells that contain a second plasmid with the ColE1 origin.
>Addgene plasmid #207954 | pEndo-I-OnuI-TSM | addgene full sequence | sequence record 412663 | Addgene NGS Result
GGCGCATGACTTCAAGACTAACTCCTCTAAATCAATTACCAGTGGCTGCTGCCAGTGGTGCTTTTGCATG
TCTTTCCGGGTTGGACTCAAGACGATAGTTACCGGATAAGGCGCAGCGGTCGGACTGAACGGGGGGTTCG
TGCATACAGTCCAGCTTGGAGCGAACTGCCTACCCGGAACTGAGTGTCAGGCGTGGAATGAGACAAACGC
GGCCATAACAGCGGAATGACACCGGTAAACCGAAAGGCAGGAACAGGAGAGCGCACGAGGGAGCCGCCAG
GGGGAAACGCCTGGTATCTTTATAGTCCTGTCGGGTTTCGCCACCACTGATTTGAGCGTCAGATTTCGTG
ATGCTTGTCAGGGGGGCGGAGCCTATGGAAAAACGGCTTTGCCGCGGCCCTCTCACTTCCCTGTTAAGTA
TCTTCCTGGCATCTTCCAGGAAATCTCCGCCCCGTTCGTAAGCCATTTCCGCTCGCCGCAGTCGAACGAC
CGAGCGTAGCGAGTCAGTGAGCGAGGAAGCGGAATATATCCTGTATCACATATTCTGCTGACGCACCGGT
GCAGCCTTTTTTCTCCTGCCACATGAAGCACTTCACTGACACCCTCATCAGTGCCAACATAGTAAGCCAG
TATACACTCCGCTAGCGCTGAGGTCTGCCTCGTGAAGAAGGTGTTGCTGACTCATACCAGGCCTGAATCG
CCCCATCATCCAGCCAGAAAGTGAGGGAGCCACGGTTGATGAGAGCTTTGTTGTAGGTGGACCAGTTGGT
GATTTTGAACTTTTGCTTTGCCACGGAACGGTCTGCGTTGTCGGCATGCGCATAATGTGCCTGTCAAATG
GACGAAGCAGGGATTCTGCAAACCCTATGCTACTCCGTCAAGCCGTCAATTGTCTGATTCGTTACCAACT
GACGCTAGCTCAGTCCTAGGTATAATGCTAGCTCCATACCCGTTTTTTTGGGCTAGAAATAATTTTGTTT
AACTTTAAGAAGGAGATATACCCATGGGATCCGCCTACATGTCCCGTCGCGAGTCCATTAACCCGTGGAT
TCTCACCGGTTTCGCCGACGCGGAAGGCTCCTTTTTGCTGCGCATCCGCAACAACAACAAGTCCAGCGTC
GGCTACTCCACTGAGCTCGGCTTCCAAATTACACTTCATAACAAGGACAAGAGCATTCTTGAGAACATCC
AGTCAACATGGAAGGTGGGCGTGATCGCCAACAGCGGTGACAACGCCGTGTCGCTGAAGGTCACGCGTTT
TGAGGACCTGAAGGTCATTATCGACCATTTTGAAAAATACCCACTGATTACGCAGAAGCTCGGTGACTAC
ATGCTGTTTAAGCAGGCGTTTTGCGTCATGGAGAACAAGGAGCATTTGAAGATTAATGGTATCAAGGAGC
TGGTGCGCATTAAGGCAAAGCTCAATTGGGGTCTGACGGATGAGCTGAAGAAGGCCTTTCCGGAGATCAT
CTCGAAGGAGCGCTCCCTCATCAACAAGAACATCCCTAATTTCAAGTGGCTGGCGGGTTTTACCTCGGGC
GAGGGTTGCTTCTTTGTTAACCTGATCAAGTCAAAGTCGAAGCTAGGTGTCCAGGTGCAGCTGGTGTTCA
GCATTACCCAACACATCAAGGATAAGAACCTCATGAACTCTCTGATTACCTACTTGGGCTGCTTTGCCAA
GGGTACCAATGTTTTAATGGCGGATGGGTCTATTGAATGTATTGAAAACATTGAGGTTGGTAATAAGGTC
ATGGGTAAAGATGGCAGACCTCGTGAGGTAATTAAATTGCCCAGAGGAAGAGAAACTATGTACAGCGTCG
TGCAGAAAAGTCAGCACAGAGCCCACAAAAGTGACTCAAGTCGTGAAGTGCCAGAATTACTCAAGTTTAC
GTGTAATGCGACCCATGAGTTGGTTGTTAGAACACCTCGTAGTGTCCGCCGTTTGTCTCGTACCATTAAG
GGTGTCGAATATTTTGAAGTTATTACTTTTGAGATGGGCCAAAAGAAAGCCCCCGACGGTAGAATTGTTG
AGCTTGTCAAGGAAGTTTCAAAGAGCTACCCAATATCTGAGGGGCCTGAGAGAGCCAACGAATTAGTAGA
ATCCTATAGAAAGGCTTCAAATAAAGCTTATTTTGAGTGGACTATTGAGGCCAGAGATCTTTCTCTGTTG
GGTTCCCATGTTCGTAAAGCTACCTACCAGACTTACGCTCCAATTCTTTATGAGAATGACCACTTTTTCG
ACTACATGCAAAAAAGTAAGTTTCATCTCACCATTGAAGGTCCAAAAGTACTTGCTTATTTACCTGGTTT
ATGGATTGGTGATGGATTGTCTGACAGGGCAACTTTTTCGGTTGATTCCAGAGATACTTCTTTGATGGAA
CGTGTTACTGAATATGCTGAAAAGTTGAATTTGTGCGCCGAGTATAAGGACAGAAAAGAACCACAAGTTG
CCAAAACTGTTAATTTGTACTCTAAAGTTGTCAGAGGTAATGGTATTCGCAATAATCTTAATACTGAGAA
TCCATTATGGGACGCTATTGTTGGCTTAGGATTCTTGAAGGACGGTGTCAAAAATATTCCTTCTTTCTTG
TCTACGGACAATATCGGTACTCGTGAAACATTTCTTGCTGGTCTAATTGATTCTGATGGCTATGTTACTG
ATGAGCATGGTATTAAAGCAACAATAAAGACAATTCATACTTCTGTCAGAGATGGTTTGGTTTCCCTTGC
TCGTTCTTTAGGCTTAGTAGTCTCGGTTAACGCAGAACCTGCTAAGGTTGACATGAATGGCACCAAACAT
AAAATTAGTTATGCTATTTATATGTCTGGTGGAGATGTTTTGCTTAACGTTCTTTCGAAGTGTGCCGGCT
CTAAAAAATTCAGGCCTGCTCCCGCCGCTGCTTTTGCACGTGAGTGCCGCGGATTTTATTTCGAGTTACA
AGAATTGAAGGAAGACGATTATTATGGGATTACTTTATCTGATGATTCTGATCATCAGTTTTTGCTTGCC
AACCAGGTTGTCGTCCATAATTGCGGCTACATTAAGGAGAAAAACAAGAGTGAGTTCTCCTGGCTTGACT
TCGTCGTCACGAAATTCTCCGACATCAACGACAAGATCATTCCGGTCTTTCAGGAAAACACGCTCATCGG
CGTGAAGCTCGAGGACTTCGAGGATTGGTGTAAGGTCGCTAAGCTGATCGAGGAGAAAAAGCACCTGACA
GAAAGTGGCCTGGACGAGATCAAGAAGATTAAGCTGAACATGAACAAGGGCAGAGTATTCTAAGCGGCCG
CTCAGAATTGGTTAATTGGTTGTAACACTGGCAGAGCATTACGCTGACTTGACGGGACGGCGGCTTTGTT
GAATAAATCGAACTTTTGCTGAGTTGAAGGATCAGATCACGCATCTTCCCGACAACGCAGACCGTTCCGT
GGCAAAGCAAAAGTTCAAAATCACCAACTGGTCCACCTACAACAAAGCTCTCATCAACCGTGGCTCCCTC
ACTTTCTGGCTGGATGATGGGGCGATTCAGGCCTGGTATGAGTCAGCAACACCTTCTTCACGAGGCAGAC
CTCAGCGCTCAAAGATGCAGGGGTAAAAGCTAACCGCATCTTTACCGACAAGGCATCCGGCAGTTCAACA
GATCGGGAAGGGCTGGATTTGCTGAGGATGAAGGTGGAGGAAGGTGATGTCATTCTGGTGAAGAAGCTCG
ACCGTCTTGGCCGCGACACCGCCGACATGATCCAACTGATAAAAGAGTTTGATGCTCAGGGTGTAGCGGT
TCGGTTTATTGACGACGGGATCAGTACCGACGGTGATATGGGGCAAATGGTGGTCACCATCCTGTCGGCT
GTGGCACAGGCTGAACGCCGGAGGATCCTAGAGCGCACGAATGAGGGCCGACAGGAAGCAAAGCTGAAAG
GAATCAAATTTGGCCGCAGGCGTACCGTGGACAGGAACGTCGTGCTGACGCTTCATCAGAAGGGCACTGG
TGCAACGGAAATTGCTCATCAGCTCAGTATTGCCCGCTCCACGGTTTATAAAATTCTTGAAGACGAAAGG
GCCTCGTGATACGCCTATTTTTATAGGTTAATGTCATGATAATAATGGTTTCTTAGACGTCAGGTGGCAC
TTTTCGGGGAAATGTGCGCGGAACCCCTATTTGTTTATTTTTCTAAATACATTCAAATATGTATCCGCTC
ATGAGACAATAACCCTGATAAATGCTTCAATAATATTGAAAAAGGAAGAGTATGAGTATTCAACATTTCC
GTGTCGCCCTTATTCCCTTTTTTGCGGCATTTTGCCTTCCTGTTTTTGCTCACCCAGAAACGCTGGTGAA
AGTAAAAGATGCTGAAGATCAGTTGGGTGCACGAGTGGGTTACATCGAACTGGATCTCAACAGCGGTAAG
ATCCTTGAGAGTTTTCGCCCCGAAGAACGTTTTCCAATGATGAGCACTTTTAAAGTTCTGCTATGTGGCG
CGGTATTATCCCGTGTTGACGCCGGGCAAGAGCAACTCGGTCGCCGCATACACTATTCTCAGAATGACTT
GGTTGAGTACTCACCAGTCACAGAAAAGCATCTTACGGATGGCATGACAGTAAGAGAATTATGCAGTGCT
GCCATAACCATGAGTGATAACACTGCGGCCAACTTACTTCTGACAACGATCGGAGGACCGAAGGAGCTAA
CCGCTTTTTTGCACAACATGGGGGATCATGTAACTCGCCTTGATCGTTGGGAACCGGAGCTGAATGAAGC
CATACCAAACGACGAGCGTGACACCACGATGCCTGCAGCAATGGCAACAACGTTGCGCAAACTATTAACT
GGCGAACTACTTACTCTAGCTTCCCGGCAACAATTAATAGACTGGATGGAGGCGGATAAAGTTGCAGGAC
CACTTCTGCGCTCGGCCCTTCCGGCTGGCTGGTTTATTGCTGATAAATCTGGAGCCGGTGAGCGTGGGTC
TCGCGGTATCATTGCAGCACTGGGGCCAGATGGTAAGCCCTCCCGTATCGTAGTTATCTACACGACGGGG
AGTCAGGCAACTATGGATGAACGAAATAGACAGATCGCTGAGATAGGTGCCTCACTGATTAAGCATTGGT
AACTGTCAGACCAAGTTTACTCATATATACTTTAGATTGATTTAAAACTTCATTTTTAATTTAAAAGGAT
CTAGGTGAAGATCCTTTTTGATAATCTCATGACCAAAATCCCTTAACGTGAGTTTTCGTTCCACTGAGCG
TCAGACCCCTTAATAAGATGATCTTCTTGAGATCGTTTTGGTCTGCGCGTAATCTCTTGCTCTGAAAACG
AAAAAACCGCCTTGCAGGGCGGTTTTTCGAAGGTTCTCTGAGCTACCAACTCTTTGAACCGAGGTAACTG
GCTTGGAGGAGCGCAGTCACCAAAACTTGTCCTTTCAGTTTAGCCTTAACC
